>Addgene plasmid #8389 | p212 pCMV-EGFP/RFP | addgene full sequence | sequence record 169383 | Addgene NGS result
CATGCATTAGTTATTAATAGTAATCAATTACGGGGTCATTAGTTCATAGCCCATATATGGAGTTCCGCGT
TACATAACTTACGGTAAATGGCCCGCCTGGCTGACCGCCCAACGACCCCCGCCCATTGACGTCAATAATG
ACGTATGTTCCCATAGTAACGCCAATAGGGACTTTCCATTGACGTCAATGGGTGGAGTATTTACGGTAAA
CTGCCCACTTGGCAGTACATCAAGTGTATCATATGCCAAGTACGCCCCCTATTGACGTCAATGACGGTAA
ATGGCCCGCCTGGCATTATGCCCAGTACATGACCTTATGGGACTTTCCTACTTGGCAGTACATCTACGTA
TTAGTCATCGCTATTACCATGGTGATGCGGTTTTGGCAGTACATCAATGGGCGTGGATAGCGGTTTGACT
CACGGGGATTTCCAAGTCTCCACCCCATTGACGTCAATGGGAGTTTGTTTTGGCACCAAAATCAACGGGA
CTTTCCAAAATGTCGTAACAACTCCGCCCCATTGACGCAAATGGGCGGTAGGCGTGTACGGTGGGAGGTC
TATATAAGCAGAGCTGGTTTAGTGAACCGTCAGATCCGCTAGCGCTACCGGACTCAGATCTCGAGCTCAA
GCTTCGAATTCTGCAGTCGACGGTACCGATAACTTCGTATAGCATACATTATACGAAGTTATCACCGGTC
GCCACCATGGTGAGCAAGGGCGAGGAGCTGTTCACCGGGGTGGTGCCCATCCTGGTCGAGCTGGACGGCG
ACGTAAACGGCCACAAGTTCAGCGTGTCCGGCGAGGGCGAGGGCGATGCCACCTACGGCAAGCTGACCCT
GAAGTTCATCTGCACCACCGGCAAGCTGCCCGTGCCCTGGCCCACCCTCGTGACCACCCTGACCTACGGC
GTGCAGTGCTTCAGCCGCTACCCCGACCACATGAAGCAGCACGACTTCTTCAAGTCCGCCATGCCCGAAG
GCTACGTCCAGGAGCGCACCATCTTCTTCAAGGACGACGGCAACTACAAGACCCGCGCCGAGGTGAAGTT
CGAGGGCGACACCCTGGTGAACCGCATCGAGCTGAAGGGCATCGACTTCAAGGAGGACGGCAACATCCTG
GGGCACAAGCTGGAGTACAACTACAACAGCCACAACGTCTATATCATGGCCGACAAGCAGAAGAACGGCA
TCAAGGTGAACTTCAAGATCCGCCACAACATCGAGGACGGCAGCGTGCAGCTCGCCGACCACTACCAGCA
GAACACCCCCATCGGCGACGGCCCCGTGCTGCTGCCCGACAACCACTACCTGAGCACCCAGTCCGCCCTG
AGCAAAGACCCCAACGAGAAGCGCGATCACATGGTCCTGCTGGAGTTCGTGACCGCCGCCGGGATCACTC
TCGGCATGGACGAGCTGTACAAGTCCGGACTCAGATCCACCGGATCTAGATAACTGATCATAATCAGCCA
TACCACATTTGTAGAGGTTTTACTTGCTTTAAAAAACCTCCCACACCTCCCCCTGAACCTGAAACATAAA
ATGAATGCAATTGTTGTTGTTAACTTGTTTATTGCAGCTTATAATGGTTACAAATAAAGCAATAGCATCA
CAAATTTCACAAATAAAGCATTTTTTTCACTGCATTCTAGTTGTGGTTTGTCCAAACTCATCAATGTATC
TTAACGCGTATAACTTCGTATAGCATACATTATACGAAGTTATCGGTACCGCGGGCCCGGGATCCACCGG
TCGCCACCATGGTGCGCTCCTCCAAGAACGTCATCAAGGAGTTCATGCGCTTCAAGGTGCGCATGGAGGG
CACCGTGAACGGCCACGAGTTCGAGATCGAGGGCGAGGGCGAGGGCCGCCCCTACGAGGGCCACAACACC
GTGAAGCTGAAGGTGACCAAGGGCGGCCCCCTGCCCTTCGCCTGGGACATCCTGTCCCCCCAGTTCCAGT
ACGGCTCCAAGGTGTACGTGAAGCACCCCGCCGACATCCCCGACTACAAGAAGCTGTCCTTCCCCGAGGG
CTTCAAGTGGGAGCGCGTGATGAACTTCGAGGACGGCGGCGTGGTGACCGTGACCCAGGACTCCTCCCTG
CAGGACGGCTGCTTCATCTACAAGGTGAAGTTCATCGGCGTGAACTTCCCCTCCGACGGCCCCGTAATGC
AGAAGAAGACCATGGGCTGGGAGGCCTCCACCGAGCGCCTGTACCCCCGCGACGGCGTGCTGAAGGGCGA
GATCCACAAGGCCCTGAAGCTGAAGGACGGCGGCCACTACCTGGTGGAGTTCAAGTCCATCTACATGGCC
AAGAAGCCCGTGCAGCTGCCCGGCTACTACTACGTGGACTCCAAGCTGGACATCACCTCCCACAACGAGG
ACTACACCATCGTGGAGCAGTACGAGCGCACCGAGGGCCGCCACCACCTGTTCCTGTAGCGGCCGCGACT
CTAGATCATAATCAGCCATACCACATTTGTAGAGGTTTTACTTGCTTTAAAAAACCTCCCACACCTCCCC
CTGAACCTGAAACATAAAATGAATGCAATTGTTGTTGTTAACTTGTTTATTGCAGCTTATAATGGTTACA
AATAAAGCAATAGCATCACAAATTTCACAAATAAAGCATTTTTTTCACTGCATTCTAGTTGTGGTTTGTC
CAAACTCATCAATGTATCTTAAGGCGTAAATTGTAAGCGTTAATATTTTGTTAAAATTCGCGTTAAATTT
TTGTTAAATCAGCTCATTTTTTAACCAATAGGCCGAAATCGGCAAAATCCCTTATAAATCAAAAGAATAG
ACCGAGATAGGGT
[37 nt withheld, positions 2814-2850]
AAAGAACGTGGACTCCAACGTCAAAGG
[49 nt withheld, positions 2878-2926]
T
[91 nt withheld, positions 2928-3018]
G
[124 nt withheld, positions 3020-3143]
CAGGTGGCACTTTTCGGGGAAATGTGCGCGGAACCCCTATTTGTTTATTTTTCTAAATACATTCAAATAT
GTATCCGCTCATGAGACAATAACCCTGATAAATGCTTCAATAATATTGAAAAAGGAAGAGTCCTGAGGCG
GAAAGAACCAGCTGTGGAATGTGTGTCAGTTAGGGTGTGGAAAGTCCCCAGGCTCCCCAGCAGGCAGAAG
TATGCAAAGCATGCATCTCAATTAGTCAGCAACCAGGTGTGGAAAGTCCCCAGGCTCCCCAGCAGGCAGA
AGTATGCAAAGCATGCATCTCAATTAGTCAGCAACCATAGTCCCGCCCCTAACTCCGCCCATCCCGCCCC
TAACTCCGCCCAGTTCCGCCCATTCTCCGCCCCATGGCTGACTAATTTTTTTTATTTATGCAGAGGCCGA
GGCCGCCTCGGCCTCTGAGCTATTCCAGAAGTAGTGAGGAGGCTTTTTTGGAGGCCTAGGCTTTTGCAAA
GATCGATCAAGAGACAGGATGAGGATCGTTTCGCATGATTGAACAAGATGGATTGCACGCAGGTTCTCCG
GCCGCTTGGGTGGAGAGGCTATTCGGCTATGACTGGGCACAACAGACAATCGGCTGCTCTGATGCCGCCG
TGTTCCGGCTGTCAGCGCAGGGGCGCCCGGTTCTTTTTGTCAAGACCGACCTGTCCGGTGCCCTGAATGA
ACTGCAAGACGAGGCAGCGCGGCTATCGTGGCTGGCCACGACGGGCGTTCCTTGCGCAGCTGTGCTCGAC
GTTGTCACTGAAGCGGGAAGGGACTGGCTGCTATTGGGCGAAGTGCCGGGGCAGGATCTCCTGTCATCTC
ACCTTGCTCCTGCCGAGAAAGTATCCATCATGGCTGATGCAATGCGGCGGCTGCATACGCTTGATCCGGC
TACCTGCCCATTCGACCACCAAGCGAAACATCGCATCGAGCGAGCACGTACTCGGATGGAAGCCGGTCTT
GTCGATCAGGATGATCTGGACGAAGAGCATCAGGGGCTCGCGCCAGCCGAACTGTTCGCCAGGCTCAAGG
CGAGCATGCCCGACGGCGAGGATCTCGTCGTGACCCATGGCGATGCCTGCTTGCCGAATATCATGGTGGA
AAATGGCCGCTTTTCTGGATTCATCGACTGTGGCCGGCTGGGTGTGGCGGACCGCTATCAGGACATAGCG
TTGGCTACCCGTGATATTGCTGAAGAGCTTGGCGGCGAATGGGCTGACCGCTTCCTCGTGCTTTACGGTA
TCGCCGCTCCCGATTCGCAGCGCATCGCCTTCTATCGCCTTCTTGACGAGTTCTTCTGAGCGGGACTCTG
GGGTTCGAAATGACCGACCAAGCGACGCCCAACCTGCCATCACGAGATTTCGATTCCACCGCCGCCTTCT
ATGAAAGGTTGGGCTTCGGAATCGTTTTCCGGGACGCCGGCTGGATGATCCTCCAGCGCGGGGATCTCAT
GCTGGAGTTCTTCGCCCACCCTAGGGGGAGGCTAACTGAAACACGGAAGGAGACAATACCGGAAGGAACC
CGCGCTATGACGGCAATAAAAAGACAGAATAAAACGCACGGTGTTGGGTCGTTTGTTCATAAACGCGGGG
TTCGGTCCCAGGGCTGGCACTCTGTCGATACCCCACCGAGACCCCATTGGGGCCAATACGCCCGCGTTTC
TTCCTTTTCCCCACCCCACCCCCCAAGTTCGGGTGAAGGCCCAGGGCTCGCAGCCAACGTCGGGGCGGCA
GGCCCTGCCATAGCCTCAGGTTACTCATATATACTTTAGATTGATTTAAAACTTCATTTTTAATTTAAAA
GGATCTAGGTGAAGATCCTTTTTGATAATCTCATGACCAAAATCCCTTAACGTGAGTTTTCGTTCCACTG
AGCGTCAGACCCCGTAGAAAAGATCAAAGGATCTTCTTGAGATCCTTTTTTTCTGCGCGTAATCTGCTGC
TTGCAAACAAAAAAACCACCGCTACCAGCGGTGGTTTGTTTGCCGGATCAAGAGCTACCAACTCTTTTTC
CGAAGGTAACTGGCTTCAGCAGAGCGCAGATACCAAATACTGTTCTTCTAGTGTAGCCGTAGTTAGGCCA
CCACTTCAAGAACTCTGTAGCACCGCCTACATACCTCGCTCTGCTAATCCTGTTACCAGTGGCTGCTGCC
AGTGGCGATAAGTCGTGTCTTACCGGGTTGGACTCAAGACGATAGTTACCGGATAAGGCGCAGCGGTCGG
GCTGAACGGGGGGTTCGTGCACACAGCCCAGCTTGGAGCGAACGACCTACACCGAACTGAGATACCTACA
GCGTGAGCTATGAGAAAGCGCCACGCTTCCCGAAGGGAGAAAGGCGGACAGGTATCCGGTAAGCGGCAGG
GTCGGAACAGGAGAGCGCACGAGGGAGCTTCCAGGGGGAAACGCCTGGTATCTTTATAGTCCTGTCGGGT
TTCGCCACCTCTGACTTGAGCGTCGATTTTTGTGATGCTCGTCAGGGGGGCGGAGCCTATGGAAAAACGC
CAGCAACGCGGCCTTTTTACGGTTCCTGGCCTTTTGCTGGCCTTTTGCTCACATGTTCTTTCCTGCGTTA
TCCCCTGATTCTGTGGATAACCGTATTACCGC
Features (pLannotate 1.2.2; 20 found; start..end, strand, type, name):
     68..371     +  enhancer       CMV enhancer: human cytomegalovirus immediate early enhancer
    372..575     +  promoter       CMV promoter: human cytomegalovirus (CMV) immediate early promoter
    598..658     +  misc_feature   MCS (fragment): multiple cloning site
    659..692     +  protein_bind   loxP: Cre-mediated recombination occurs in the 8-bp core sequence (GCATACAT). Cre recombinase
    707..1423    +  CDS            EGFP: EGFP is a basic (constitutively fluorescent) green fluorescent protein published in 1996, derived from Aequorea victoria. It is reported to be a rapidly-maturing weak dimer with moderate acid sensitivity.
   1455..1539    +  CDS            large T antigen (fragment): large T antigen from SV40 (simian virus 40)
   1562..1683    +  polyA_signal   SV40 poly(A) signal: SV40 polyadenylation signal
   1690..1723    +  protein_bind   loxP: Cre-mediated recombination occurs in the 8-bp core sequence (GCATACAT). Cre recombinase
   1724..1751    +  misc_feature   MCS (fragment): multiple cloning site
   1759..2439    +  CDS            DsRed1: wild-type DsRed mammalian codon-optimized
   2454..2537    +  CDS            large T antigen (fragment): large T antigen from SV40 (simian virus 40)
   2560..2681    +  polyA_signal   SV40 poly(A) signal: SV40 polyadenylation signal
   2715..3143    -  rep_origin     f1 ori (sequence partly withheld): f1 bacteriophage origin of replication; arrow indicates direction of (+) strand synthesis
   3170..3274    +  promoter       AmpR promoter: bla
   3276..3633    +  promoter       SV40 promoter: SV40 enhancer and early promoter
   3668..4462    +  CDS            NeoR/KanR: aminoglycoside phosphotransferase from Tn5; aph(3')-II (or nptII); confers resistance to neomycin, kanamycin, and G418 (Geneticin®)
   4483..4635    +  CDS            ble (fragment): BLE_KLEPN - Experimental evidence at protein level: Swiss-Prot protein existence level 1. Binding protein with a strong affinity to the bleomycin family of antibiotics. Binds to CL990; an antimitotic-antibiotic compound. From Klebsiella pneumoniae.
   4694..4741    +  polyA_signal   HSV TK poly(A) signal: herpes simplex virus thymidine kinase polyadenylation signal (Cole and Stacy, 1985)
   4832..4848    -  polyA_signal   bGH poly(A) signal (fragment): bovine growth hormone polyadenylation signal
   5070..5658    +  rep_origin     ori: high-copy-number ColE1/pMB1/pBR322/pUC origin of replication
