[The description below was written by a language model from this plasmid's Addgene catalogue record and pLannotate feature annotations shown in this document.]
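Description:
p212 pCMV-EGFP/RFP is a mammalian expression plasmid built on the Clontech pDsRed1-N1 backbone that serves as a two-colour "gene-switch" reporter of Cre recombinase activity. It is propagated in E. coli as a high-copy plasmid from a ColE1/pUC-type origin and also carries an f1 origin. A single NeoR/KanR (Tn5 aminoglycoside phosphotransferase) gene is preceded by both a bacterial bla-type promoter and the SV40 enhancer/early promoter and is terminated by the HSV TK polyadenylation signal. It therefore provides kanamycin selection in bacteria and G418 selection in mammalian cells. The short ble, bGH poly(A) and large T antigen fragments in the annotation are most likely incidental matches to backbone sequence rather than functional parts.

The reporter unit is driven by the human CMV immediate-early enhancer and promoter. Immediately downstream, a cassette of about 800 bp according to the catalogue, inserted as a KpnI fragment, places EGFP and its own SV40 polyadenylation signal between two loxP sites annotated on the same strand. This is followed by the DsRed1 coding sequence and a second SV40 poly(A) signal. The depositor notes that the "RFP" in the name is in fact DsRed. Without Cre, transcription from CMV yields EGFP and terminates at the floxed poly(A), so cells fluoresce green and DsRed is not expected to be expressed. Cre-mediated recombination between the loxP sites excises the EGFP–poly(A) cassette and leaves one loxP site. This brings DsRed1 directly under the CMV promoter and switches cells from green to red.

The plasmid is used in transfected cells to detect and score Cre activity. The associated work concerns modified Cre recombinase and lox sequences for inducible, tissue-specific amplification of gene expression.
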