Addgene plasmid #8389: p212 pCMV-EGFP/RFP
Purpose: Gene-switch Cre reporter plasmid with floxed EGFP gene upstream of RFP.
Depositing lab: Jeffrey Green. Depositing organization: National Cancer Institute (NCI). Publication: A single vector containing modified cre recombinase and LOX recombination sequences for inducible tissue-specific amplification of gene expression. Kaczmarczyk SJ, Green JE. Nucleic Acids Res 2001 Jun 15;29(12):E56-6. 10.1093/nar/29.12.e56 PubMed 11410679.
Backbone
  Vector backbone: pDsRed1-N1
  Backbone manufacturer: Clontech
  Backbone size w/o insert (bp): 4700
  Vector type: Mammalian Expression, Cre/Lox
  Selectable markers: Neomycin (select with G418)
Growth in bacteria
  Bacterial resistance: Kanamycin, 50 μg/mL
  Growth temperature: 37°C
  Growth strain: DH5alpha
  Copy number: High Copy
Gene/Insert
  Gene/Insert name: floxed EGFP (alt name: loxI EGFP loxII)
  Insert size (bp): 800
  Cloning method: Restriction Enzyme; 5′ cloning site KpnI (not destroyed); 3′ cloning site KpnI (not destroyed)
  Sequencing primers: 5′ CMV-F
Terms and licenses: Academic/Nonprofit Terms; Industry Terms: Not Available to Industry
Depositor comments: EGFP-RFP* gene switch plasmid. Floxed EGFP gene switch cassette (KpnI fragment from plasmid "p144"). *NOTE: The "RFP" in this plasmid is actually DsRed.
How to cite: p212 pCMV-EGFP/RFP was a gift from Jeffrey Green (Addgene plasmid # 8389 ; http://n2t.net/addgene:8389 ; RRID:Addgene_8389)
