>Addgene plasmid #8389 | p212 pCMV-EGFP/RFP | addgene partial sequence | sequence record 59148 | CMV-F 5'-CGCAAATGGGCGGTAGGCGTG-3'
CTATATAAGCAGAGCTGGTTTAGTGAACCGTCAGATCCGCTAGCGCTACCGGACTCAGATCTCGAGCTCA
AGCTTCGAATTCTGCAGTCGACGGTACCGATAACTTCGTATAGCATACATTATACGAAGTTATCACCGGT
CGCCACCATGGTGAGCAAGGGCGAGGAGCTGTTCACCGGGGTGGTGCCCATCCTGGTCGAGCTGGACGGC
GACGTAAACGGCCACAAGTTCAGCGTGTCCGGCGAGGGCGAGGGCGATGCCACCTACGGCAAGCTGACCC
TGAAGTTCATCTGCACCACCGGCAAGCTGCCCGTGCCCTGGCCCACCCTCGTGACCACCCTGACCTACGG
CGTGCAGTGCTTCAGCCGCTACCCCGACCACATGAAGCAGCACGACTTCTTCAAGTCCGCCATGCCCGAA
GGCTACGTCCAGGAGCGCACCATCTTCTTCAAGGACGACGGCAACTACAAGACCCGCGCCGAGGTGAAGT
TCGAGGGCGACACCCTGGTGAACCGCATCGAGCTGAAGGGCATCGACTTCAAGGAGGACGGCAACATCCT
GGGGCACAAGCTGGAGTACAACTACAACAGCCACAACGTCTATATCATGGCCGACAAGCAGAAGAACGGC
ATCAAGGTGAACTTCAAGATCCGCCACAACATCGAGGACGGCAGCGTGCAGCTCGCCGACCACTACCAGC
AGAACACCCCCATCGGCGACGGCCCCGTGCTGCTGCCCGACAACCACTACCTGAGCACCCAGTCCGCCCT
GAGCAAAGACCCCAACGAGAAGCGCGATCACATGGTCCTGCTGGAGTTCGTGACCGCCGCCGGGATCACT
CTCGGCATGGACGAGCTGTACAAGTCCGGACTCAGATCCACCGGATCTAGATAACTGATCATAATCAGCC
ATACCACATTTGTAGAGGTTTTACTTGCTTTAAAAAACCTCCCACACCTCCCCCTGAACCTGAAA
