>Addgene plasmid #8389 | p212 pCMV-EGFP/RFP | addgene partial sequence | sequence record 59149 | EGFP-C 5'-CATGGTCCTGCTGGAGTTCGTG-3'
TCTCGGCATGGACGAGCTGTACAAGTCCGGACTCAGATCCACCGGATCTAGATAACTGATCATAATCAGC
CATACCACATTTGTAGAGGTTTTACTTGCTTTAAAAAACCTCCCACACCTCCCCCTGAACCTGAAACATA
AAATGAATGCAATTGTTGTTGTTAACTTGTTTATTGCAGCTTATAATGGTTACAAATAAAGCAATAGCAT
CACAAATTTCACAAATAAAGCATTTTTTTCACTGCATTCTAGTTGTGGTTTGTCCAAACTCATCAATGTA
TCTTAACGCGTATAACTTCGTATAGCATACATTATACGAAGTTATCGGTACCGCGGGCCCGGGATCCACC
GGTCGCCACCATGGTGCGCTCCTCCAAGAACGTCATCAAGGAGTTCATGCGCTTCAAGGTGCGCATGGAG
GGCACCGTGAACGGCCACGAGTTCGAGATCGAGGGCGAGGGCGAGGGCCGCCCCTACGAGGGCCACAACA
CCGTGAAGCTGAAGGTGACCAAGGGCGGCCCCCTGCCCTTCGCCTGGGACATCCTGTCCCCCCAGTTCCA
GTACGGCTCCAAGGTGTACGTGAAGCACCCCGCCGACATCCCCGACTACA
